>Addgene plasmid #157496 | pD649-HAsp-SEMA6A-COMP5AP-AviTag-9xHis | addgene full sequence | sequence record 466830 | Addgene NGS Result
TTTCAATATTATTGAAGCATTTATCAGGGTTATTGTCTCATGAGCGGATACATATTTGAATGTATTTAGA
AAAATAAACAAATAGGGGTCAGTGTTACAACCAATTAACCAATTCTGAACATTATCGCGAGCCCATTTAT
ACCTGAATATGGCTCATAACACCCCTTGCTCATGACCAAAATCCCTTAACGTGAGTTACGCGCGCGTCGT
TCCACTGAGCGTCAGACCCCGTAGAAAAGATCAAAGGATCTTCTTGAGATCCTTTTTTTCTGCGCGTAAT
CTGCTGCTTGCAAACAAAAAAACCACCGCTACCAGCGGTGGTTTGTTTGCCGGATCAAGAGCTACCAACT
CTTTTTCCGAAGGTAACTGGCTTCAGCAGAGCGCAGATACCAAATACTGTTCTTCTAGTGTAGCCGTAGT
TAGCCCACCACTTCAAGAACTCTGTAGCACCGCCTACATACCTCGCTCTGCTAATCCTGTTACCAGTGGC
TGCTGCCAGTGGCGATAAGTCGTGTCTTACCGGGTTGGACTCAAGACGATAGTTACCGGATAAGGCGCAG
CGGTCGGGCTGAACGGGGGGTTCGTGCACACAGCCCAGCTTGGAGCGAACGACCTACACCGAACTGAGAT
ACCTACAGCGTGAGCTATGAGAAAGCGCCACGCTTCCCGAAGGGAGAAAGGCGGACAGGTATCCGGTAAG
CGGCAGGGTCGGAACAGGAGAGCGCACGAGGGAGCTTCCAGGGGGAAACGCCTGGTATCTTTATAGTCCT
GTCGGGTTTCGCCACCTCTGACTTGAGCGTCGATTTTTGTGATGCTCGTCAGGGGGGCGGAGCCTATGGA
AAAACGCCAGCAACGCGGCCTTTTTACGGTTCCTGGCCTTTTGCTGGCCTTTTGCTCACATGTTCTTTCC
TGCGTTATCCCCTGATTCTGTGGATAACCGTATTACCGCCTTTGAGTGAGCTGATACCGCTCGCCGCAGC
CGAACGACCGAGCGCAGCGAGTCAGTGAGCGAGGAAGCGGAAGGCGAGAGTAGGGAACTGCCAGGCATCA
AACTAAGCAGAAGGCCCCTGACGGATGGCCTTTTTGCGTTTCTACAAACTCTTTCTGTGTTGTAAAACGA
CGGCCAGTCTTAAGCTCGGGCCCCCTGGGCGGTTCTGATAACGAGTAATCGTTAATCCGCAAATAACGTA
AAAACCCGCTTCGGCGGGTTTTTTTATGGGGGGAGTTTAGGGAAAGAGCATTTGTCAGAATATTTAAGGG
CGCCTGTCACTTTGCTTGATATATGAGAATTATTTAACCTTATAAATGAGAAAAAAGCAACGCACTTTAA
ATAAGATACGTTGCTTTTTCGATTGATGAACACCTATAATTAAACTATTCATCTATTATTTATGATTTTT
TGTATATACAATATTTCTAGTTTGTTAAAGAGAATTAAGAAAATAAATCTCGAAAATAATAAAGGGAAAA
TCAGTTTTTGATATCAAAATTATACATGTCAACGATAATACAAAATATAATACAAACTATAAGATGTTAT
CAGTATTTATTATCATTTAGAATAAATTTTGTGTCGCCCTTAATTGTGAGCGGATAACAATTACGAGCTT
CATGCACAGTGGCGTTGACTCAATATTGGCCATTAGCCATATTATTCATTGGTTATATAGCATAAATCAA
TATTGGCTATTGGCCATTGCATACGTTGTATCTATATCATAATATGTACATTTATATTGGCTCATGTCCA
ATATGACCGCCATGTTGGCATTGATTATTGACTAGTTATTAATAGTAATCAATTACGGGGTCATTAGTTC
ATAGCCCATATATGGAGTTCCGCGTTACATAACTTACGGTAAATGGCCCGCCTGGCTGACCGCCCAACGA
CCCCCGCCCATTGACGTCAATAATGACGTATGTTCCCATAGTAACGCCAATAGGGACTTTCCATTGACGT
CAATGGGTGGAGTATTTACGGTAAACTGCCCACTTGGCAGTACATCAAGTGTATCATATGCCAAGTACGC
CCCCTATTGACGTCAATGACGGTAAATGGCCCGCCTGGCATTATGCCCAGTACATGACCTTATGGGACTT
TCCTACTTGGCAGTACATCTACGTATTAGTCATCGCTATTACCATGGTGATGCGGTTTTGGCAGTACATC
AATGGGCGTGGATAGCGGTTTGACTCACGGGGATTTCCAAGTCTCCACCCCATTGACGTCAATGGGAGTT
TGTTTTGGCACCAAAATCAACGGGACTTTCCAAAATGTCGTAACAACTCCGCCCCATTGACGCAAATGGG
CGGTAGGCGTGTACGGTGGGAGGTCTATATAAGCAGAGCTCGTTTAGTGAACCGTCAGATCGCCTGGAGA
CGCCATCCACGCTGTTTTGACCTCCATAGAAGACACCGGGACCGATCCAGCCTCCGCGGCCGGGAACGGT
GCATTGGAACGCGGATTCCCCGTGCCAAGAGTGACGTAAGTACCGCCTATAGAGTCTATAGGCCCACCCC
CTTGGCTTCGTTAGAACGCGGCTACAATTAATACATAACCTTATGTATCATACACATACGATTTAGGTGA
CACTATAGAATAACATCCACTTTGCCTTTCTCTCCACAGGTGTCCACTCCCAGGTCCAACTGCACCTCGG
TTCTATCGAAAACGCGCCTGCTAGCGCCACCATGAAGACCATCATTGCCCTGAGCTACATCTTCTGCCTG
GTGTTCGCTGCGGCCGCCGGATTTCCTGAGGATAGCGAGCCTATCAGCATCAGCCACGGCAACTACACCA
AGCAGTACCCCGTGTTCGTGGGCCACAAGCCTGGCAGAAACACCACACAGAGACACCGGCTGGACATCCA
GATGATCATGATTATGAACGGCACCCTGTATATCGCCGCCAGGGACCACATCTACACCGTGGACATCGAT
ACCAGCCACACCGAGGAAATCTACTGCAGCAAGAAGCTGACCTGGAAGTCCAGACAGGCCGACGTGGACA
CCTGTCGGATGAAGGGCAAGCACAAGGACGAGTGCCACAACTTCATCAAGGTGCTGCTGAAGAAGAACGA
CGACGCCCTGTTCGTGTGCGGCACCAACGCCTTCAATCCCAGCTGCCGGAACTACAAGATGGACACCCTG
GAACCTTTCGGCGACGAGTTCAGCGGCATGGCCAGATGTCCTTACGATGCCAAGCACGCCAACGTGGCCC
TGTTTGCCGATGGCAAGCTGTACTCTGCTACCGTGACCGACTTCCTGGCCATCGACGCCGTGATCTACAG
AAGCCTGGGCGAGAGCCCTACACTGAGAACCGTGAAGCACGACAGCAAGTGGCTGAAAGAACCCTACTTT
GTGCAGGCCGTGGACTACGGCGACTACATCTACTTTTTCTTCCGGGAAATCGCCGTCGAGTACAACACCA
TGGGCAAAGTGGTGTTCCCCAGAGTGGCCCAAGTGTGCAAGAACGATATGGGCGGCTCTCAGCGCGTGCT
GGAAAAGCAGTGGACCAGCTTCCTGAAGGCCCGGCTGAATTGCTCTGTGCCTGGCGACAGCCACTTCTAC
TTCAACATCCTGCAGGCTGTGACCGACGTGATCAGAATCAACGGCAGAGATGTGGTGCTGGCCACCTTCA
GCACCCCTTACAATAGCATCCCTGGCAGCGCCGTGTGCGCCTACGATATGCTGGATATCGCCAGCGTGTT
CACCGGCAGATTCAAAGAGCAGAAGTCCCCTGACAGCACCTGGACACCAGTGCCTGATGAGAGAGTGCCC
AAGCCTAGACCTGGCTGTTGTGCCGGATCTAGCAGCCTGGAAAGATACGCCACCAGCAACGAGTTCCCCG
ACGACACCCTGAATTTCATCAAGACACACCCTCTGATGGACGAGGCCGTGCCTAGCATCTTCAACAGACC
CTGGTTCCTGAGAACCATGGTCCGATACCGGCTGACCAAGATCGCCGTGGATACAGCCGCTGGACCCTAC
CAGAATCACACCGTGGTCTTTCTGGGCAGCGAGAAGGGAATCATCCTGAAGTTTCTGGCCCGGATCGGCA
ACAGCGGCTTTCTGAACGATAGCCTGTTCCTGGAAGAGATGAGCGTGTACAACTCCGAGAAGTGCAGCTA
CGACGGCGTGGAAGATAAGCGGATCATGGGCATGCAGCTGGACAGAGCCAGCAGCTCTCTGTACGTGGCC
TTCTCCACCTGTGTGATTAAGGTGCCCCTGGGCAGATGCGAGAGATACGGCAAGTGCAAGAAAACCTGCA
TTGCCAGCAGGGACCCCTACTGCGGCTGGATCAAAGAAGGCGGAGCCTGCTCTCATCTGAGCCCCAATAG
CAGACTGACCTTCGAGCAGGACATCGAGAGAGGCAATACCGACGGCCTGGGAGACTGCCACAATTCCTTT
GTGGCCCTGAACGGCCACTCAAGCAGCCTGCTGCCTAGCACCACAACCAGCGATAGCACAGCCCAAGAGG
GCTACGAAAGCAGAGGCGGCATGCTGGACTGGAAGCACCTCCTGGATAGCCCCGATAGCACCGATCCTCT
GGGAGCCGTGTCTAGCCACAACCACCAGGACAAGAAGGGCGTCATCAGAGAGAGCTACCTGAAGGGCCAC
GATCAGCTGGTGCCTGTGACAGGCGCGCCGGAAGATCAAGTTGATCCAAGATTGATTGATGGCAAGGGCG
GATCTCTGGAGGTGCTGTTCCAGGGACCAGGCGGAAGCGGCAATCCCGGCGGCGATCTGGCCCCCCAGAT
GCTGCGCGAGCTGCAGGAGACCAATGCCGCCCTGCAGGACGTGCGCGAGCTGCTGCGCCACCGCGTGAAG
GAGATCACCTTCCTGAAGAACACCGTGATGGAGTGCGACGCCTGCGGTATGCAGCCCTCTAGAGGCTCCG
GCTCCATCATCCCAGTTGAGGAGGAGAACCCGGACTTCTGGAACCGCGAGGCAGCCGAGGCCCTGGGTGC
CGCCAAGAAGCTGCAGCCTGCACAGACAGCCGCCAAGAACCTCATCATCTTCCTGGGCGATGGGATGGGG
GTGTCTACGGTGACAGCTGCCAGGATCCTAAAAGGGCAGAAGAAGGACAAACTGGGGCCTGAGATACCCC
TGGCCATGGACCGCTTCCCATATGTGGCTCTGTCCAAGACATACAATGTAGACAAACATGTGCCAGACAG
TGGAGCCACAGCCACGGCCTACCTGTGCGGGGTCAAGGGCAACTTCCAGACCATTGGCTTGAGTGCAGCC
GCCCGCTTTAACCAGTGCAACACGACACGCGGCAACGAGGTCATCTCCGTGATGAATCGGGCCAAGAAAG
CAGGGAAGTCAGTGGGAGTGGTAACCACCACACGAGTGCAGCACGCCTCGCCAGCCGGCACCTACGCCCA
CACGGTGAACCGCAACTGGTACTCGGACGCCGACGTGCCTGCCTCGGCCCGCCAGGAGGGGTGCCAGGAC
ATCGCTACGCAGCTCATCTCCAACATGGACATTGACGTGATCCTAGGTGGAGGCCGAAAGTACATGTTTC
GCATGGGAACCCCAGACCCTGAGTACCCAGATGACTACAGCCAAGGTGGGACCAGGCTGGACGGGAAGAA
TCTGGTGCAGGAATGGCTGGCGAAGCGCCAGGGTGCCCGGTATGTGTGGAACCGCACTGAGCTCATGCAG
GCTTCCCTGGACCCGTCTGTGACCCATCTCATGGGTCTCTTTGAGCCTGGAGACATGAAATACGAGATCC
ACCGAGACTCCACACTGGACCCCTCCCTGATGGAGATGACAGAGGCTGCCCTGCGCCTGCTGAGCAGGAA
CCCCCGCGGCTTCTTCCTCTTCGTGGAGGGTGGTCGCATCGACCATGGTCATCATGAAAGCAGGGCTTAC
CGGGCACTGACTGAGACGATCATGTTCGACGACGCCATTGAGAGGGCGGGCCAGCTCACCAGCGAGGAGG
ACACGCTGAGCCTCGTCACTGCCGACCACTCCCACGTCTTCTCCTTCGGAGGCTACCCCCTGCGAGGGAG
CTCCATCTTCGGGCTGGCCCCTGGCAAGGCCCGGGACAGGAAGGCCTACACGGTCCTCCTATACGGAAAC
GGTCCAGGCTATGTGCTCAAGGACGGCGCCCGGCCGGATGTTACCGAGAGCGAGAGCGGGAGCCCCGAGT
ATCGGCAGCAGTCAGCAGTGCCCCTGGACGAAGAGACCCACGCAGGCGAGGACGTGGCGGTGTTCGCGCG
CGGCCCGCAGGCGCACCTGGTTCACGGCGTGCAGGAGCAGACCTTCATAGCGCACGTCATGGCCTTCGCC
GCCTGCCTGGAGCCCTACACCGCCTGCGACCTGGCGCCCCCCGCCGGCACCACCGACGCCGCGCACCCGG
GTGGCGGAGGACTGAACGACATCTTCGAGGCTCAGAAAATCGAATGGCACGAACATCACCATCACCATCA
CCATCACCATTAAGGCCGGCCTGTAGTCACTGGCACAACGCGTTACCCGGTAAGCCAATCGGGTATACAC
GGTCGTCATACTGCAGACAGGGTTCTTCTACTTTGCAAGATAGTCTTGAGTAGTAAAATAAATAGATAGA
GAAAATCAGCCTCGACTGTGCCTTCTAGTTGCCAGCCATCTGTTGTTTGCCCCTCCCCCGTGCCTTCCTT
GACCCTGGAAGGTGCCACTCCCACTGTCCTTTCCTAATAAAATGAGGAAATTGCATCACAACACTCAACC
CTATCTCGGTCTATTCTTTTGATTTATAAGGGATTTTGCCGATTTCGGCCTATTGGTTAAAAAATGAGCT
GATTTAACAAAAATTTAACGCGAATTAATTCTGTGGAATGTGTGTCAGTTAGGGTGTGGAAAGTCCCCAG
GCTCCCCAGCAGGCAGAAGTATGCAAAGCATGCATCTCAATTAGTCAGCAACCAGGTGTGGAAAGTCCCC
AGGCTCCCCAGCAGGCAGAAGTATGCAAAGCATGCATCTCAATTAGTCAGCAACCATAGTCCCGCCCCTA
ACTCCGCCCATCCCGCCCCTAACTCCGCCCAGTTCCGCCCATTCTCCGCCCCATGGCTGACTAATTTTTT
TTATTTATGCAGAGGCCGAGGCCGCCTCTGCCTCTGAGCTATTCCAGAAGTAGTGAGGAGGCTTTTTTGG
AGGCCTAGGCTTTTGCAAAAAGCTCCCGGGAGCTTGTATATCCATTTTCGGATCTGATCAGCACGTGTTG
ACAATTAATCATCGGCATAGTATATCGGCATAGTATAATACGACAAGGTGAGGAACTAAACCATGACCGA
GTACAAGCCCACGGTGCGCCTCGCCACCCGCGACGACGTCCCCAGGGCCGTACGCACCCTCGCCGCCGCG
TTCGCCGACTACCCCGCCACGCGCCACACCGTCGATCCGGACCGCCACATCGAGCGGGTCACCGAGCTGC
AAGAACTCTTCCTCACGCGCGTCGGGCTCGACATCGGCAAGGTGTGGGTCGCGGACGACGGCGCCGCGGT
GGCGGTCTGGACCACGCCGGAGAGCGTCGAAGCGGGGGCGGTGTTCGCCGAGATCGGCCCGCGCATGGCC
GAGTTGAGCGGTTCCCGGCTGGCCGCGCAGCAACAGATGGAAGGCCTCCTGGCGCCGCACCGGCCCAAGG
AGCCCGCGTGGTTCCTGGCCACCGTCGGCGTCTCGCCCGACCACCAGGGCAAGGGTCTGGGCAGCGCCGT
CGTGCTCCCCGGAGTGGAGGCGGCCGAGCGCGCCGGGGTGCCCGCCTTCCTGGAGACATCCGCGCCCCGC
AACCTCCCCTTCTACGAGCGGCTCGGCTTCACCGTCACCGCCGACGTCGAGGTGCCCGAAGGACCGCGCA
CCTGGTGCATGACCCGCAAGCCCGGTGCCTGACACGTGCTACGAGATTTCGATTCCACCGCCGCCTTCTA
TGAAAGGTTGGGCTTCGGAATCGTTTTCCGGGACGCCGGCTGGATGATCCTCCAGCGCGGGGATCTCATG
CTGGAGTTCTTCGCCCACCCCAACTTGTTTATTGCAGCTTATAATGGTTACAAATAAAGCAATAGCATCA
CAAATTTCACAAATAAAGCATTTTTTTCACTGCATTCTAGTTGTGGTTTGTCCAAACTCATCAATGTATC
TTATCATGTCTGTATACCGTCGACCTCTAGCTAGAGCTTGGCGTAATCATGGTCATTACCAATGCTTAAT
CAGTGAGGCACCTATCTCAGCGATCTGTCTATTTCGTTCATCCATAGTTGCCTGACTCCCCGTCGTGTAG
ATAACTACGATACGGGAGGGCTTACCATCTGGCCCCAGCGCTGCGATGATACCGCGAGAACCACGCTCAC
CGGCTCCGGATTTATCAGCAATAAACCAGCCAGCCGGAAGGGCCGAGCGCAGAAGTGGTCCTGCAACTTT
ATCCGCCTCCATCCAGTCTATTAATTGTTGCCGGGAAGCTAGAGTAAGTAGTTCGCCAGTTAATAGTTTG
CGCAACGTTGTTGCCATCGCTACAGGCATCGTGGTGTCACGCTCGTCGTTTGGTATGGCTTCATTCAGCT
CCGGTTCCCAACGATCAAGGCGAGTTACATGATCCCCCATGTTGTGCAAAAAAGCGGTTAGCTCCTTCGG
TCCTCCGATCGTTGTCAGAAGTAAGTTGGCCGCAGTGTTATCACTCATGGTTATGGCAGCACTGCATAAT
TCTCTTACTGTCATGCCATCCGTAAGATGCTTTTCTGTGACTGGTGAGTACTCAACCAAGTCATTCTGAG
AATAGTGTATGCGGCGACCGAGTTGCTCTTGCCCGGCGTCAATACGGGATAATACCGCGCCACATAGCAG
AACTTTAAAAGTGCTCATCATTGGAAAACGTTCTTCGGGGCGAAAACTCTCAAGGATCTTACCGCTGTTG
AGATCCAGTTCGATGTAACCCACTCGTGCACCCAACTGATCTTCAGCATCTTTTACTTTCACCAGCGTTT
CTGGGTGAGCAAAAACAGGAAGGCAAAATGCCGCAAAAAAGGGAATAAGGGCGACACGGAAATGTTGAAT
ACTCATATTCTTCCTT
Features (pLannotate 1.2.2; 24 found; start..end, strand, type, name):
    119..143     -  CDS            KanR (fragment): aminoglycoside phosphotransferase; aph(3')-Ia; confers resistance to kanamycin
    254..842     +  rep_origin     ori: high-copy-number ColE1/pMB1/pBR322/pUC origin of replication
   1067..1084    +  terminator     rrnB T2 terminator (fragment): transcription terminator T2 from the E. coli rrnB gene
   1109..1128    -  CDS            lacZα (fragment): LacZα fragment of β-galactosidase; lacZ fragment
   1584..1600    +  protein_bind   lac operator: The lac repressor binds to the lac operator to inhibit transcription in E. coli. This inhibition can be relieved by adding lactose or isopropyl-β-D-thiogalactopyranoside (IPTG). lac repressor encoded by lacI
   1843..2146    +  enhancer       CMV enhancer: human cytomegalovirus immediate early enhancer
   2147..2350    +  promoter       CMV promoter: human cytomegalovirus (CMV) immediate early promoter
   2486..2529    +  intron         CMV intron (fragment): modified intron A from human cytomegalovirus
   2581..2599    +  promoter       SP6 promoter: promoter for bacteriophage SP6 RNA polymerase
   2603..2640    +  CDS            IgH signal sequence (fragment): signal sequence from the mouse immunoglobulin heavy chain variable region
   2707..4641    +  CDS            SEMA6A (fragment): SEM6A_HUMAN - Also known as KIAA1368, SEMAQ. Experimental evidence at protein level: Swiss-Prot protein existence level 1. (Microbial infection) Acts as a receptor for P.sordellii toxin TcsL in the in the vascular endothelium. From Homo sapiens (Human).
   4738..4917    +  CDS            Comp (fragment): COMP_RAT - Experimental evidence at protein level: Swiss-Prot protein existence level 1. May play a role in the structural integrity of cartilage via its interaction with other extracellular matrix proteins such as the collagens and fibronectin. Can mediate the interaction of chondrocytes with the cartilage extracellular matrix through interaction with cell surface integrin receptors. Could play a role in the pathogenesis of osteoarthritis. Potent suppressor of apoptosis in both primary chondrocytes and transformed cells. Suppresses apoptosis by blocking the activation of caspase-3 and by indu
   4905..6357    +  CDS            SEAP (fragment): secreted alkaline phosphatase from human placenta The natural enzyme has a C-terminal transmembrane sequence that is replaced by a GPI anchor.
   6382..6423    +  CDS            AviTag™ (fragment): peptide tag that allows for enzymatic biotinylation
   6427..6450    +  CDS            8xHis: 8xHis affinity tag
   6596..6707    +  polyA_signal   bGH poly(A) signal: bovine growth hormone polyadenylation signal
   6708..6816    +  rep_origin     f1 ori (fragment): f1 bacteriophage origin of replication; arrow indicates direction of (+) strand synthesis
   6830..7159    +  promoter       SV40 promoter: SV40 enhancer and early promoter
   7207..7254    +  promoter       EM7 promoter: synthetic bacterial promoter&nbsp
   7273..7872    +  CDS            PuroR (fragment): puromycin N-acetyltransferase; pac from Streptomyces; confers resistance to puromycin
   7882..8007    +  CDS            ble (fragment): BLE_KLEPN - Experimental evidence at protein level: Swiss-Prot protein existence level 1. Binding protein with a strong affinity to the bleomycin family of antibiotics. Binds to CL990; an antimitotic-antibiotic compound. From Klebsiella pneumoniae.
   8002..8123    +  polyA_signal   SV40 poly(A) signal: SV40 polyadenylation signal
   8176..9036    -  CDS            AmpR: β-lactamase; bla; confers resistance to ampicillin, carbenicillin, and related antibiotics
   9039..89      -  promoter       AmpR promoter (fragment) (across the origin): bla
