[The description below was written by a language model from this plasmid's Addgene catalogue record and pLannotate feature annotations shown in this document.]
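Description:
pD649-HAsp-SEMA6A-COMP5AP-AviTag-9xHis is a mammalian expression plasmid of about 9.0 kb, built on the pD649 backbone, that produces a secreted, tagged form of the human semaphorin 6A (SEMA6A) extracellular domain. It is maintained in E. coli as a high-copy plasmid through a ColE1/pUC-type origin and selected with ampicillin via a full-length β-lactamase gene. The feature table also shows an SV40 early/EM7 dual promoter driving a puromycin N-acetyltransferase gene with an SV40 polyadenylation signal, which would permit puromycin selection in mammalian cells. Short kanamycin-resistance, lacZα, ble and f1 ori matches appear to be non-functional remnants. The depositor notes that some plasmids in this collection may carry an IS4-like transposase insertion upstream of the CMV promoter; none is annotated here.

Expression is driven by the CMV immediate-early enhancer and promoter, followed by a fragment of CMV intron A and an SP6 promoter that can support in vitro transcription and serves as a sequencing primer site. The open reading frame starts with a signal peptide (named HAsp in the construct, though the annotation tool matches part of it to an immunoglobulin heavy chain leader) that directs the protein into the secretory pathway. The SEMA6A ectodomain sits between two retained restriction sites and is fused at its C terminus to the coiled-coil region of rat cartilage oligomeric matrix protein, which pentamerises the fusion. This is followed by human placental alkaline phosphatase as an enzymatic reporter, an AviTag for site-specific biotinylation and a polyhistidine tag for purification, with a bGH polyadenylation signal ending the unit. Such multivalent alkaline phosphatase fusions increase avidity for detecting weak extracellular interactions, and the plasmid comes from a study mapping a human cell-surface protein interactome.
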