Addgene plasmid #157496: pD649-HAsp-SEMA6A-COMP5AP-AviTag-9xHis
Purpose: Mammalian expression of cell-surface protein extracellular domain fused to COMP5AP-AviTag-9xHis. Protein is secreted from cells.
Depositing lab: Chris Garcia. Depositing organization: Stanford University. Publication: A Human IgSF Cell-Surface Interactome Reveals a Complex Network of Protein-Protein Interactions. Wojtowicz WM, Vielmetter J, Fernandes RA, Siepe DH, Eastman CL, Chisholm GB, Cox S, Klock H, Anderson PW, Rue SM, Miller JJ, Glaser SM, Bragstad ML, Vance J, Lam AW, Lesley SA, Zinn K, Garcia KC. Cell. 2020 Aug 20;182(4):1027-1043.e17. doi: 10.1016/j.cell.2020.07.025. PubMed 32822567.
Backbone
  Vector backbone: pD649
  Backbone size w/o insert (bp): 7153
  Vector type: Mammalian Expression
Growth in bacteria
  Bacterial resistance: Ampicillin, 100 μg/mL
  Growth temperature: 37°C
  Growth strain: DH5alpha
  Copy number: High Copy
Gene/Insert
  Gene/Insert name: SEMA6A (alt name: SEM6A)
  Species: H. sapiens (human)
  Insert size (bp): 1893
  Entrez Gene: SEMA6A (a.k.a. HT018, SEMA, SEMA6A1, SEMAQ, VIA)
  Promoter: CMV/SP6
  Tag / fusion protein: COMP5AP-AviTag-9xHis (C terminal on backbone)
  Cloning method: Restriction Enzyme; 5′ cloning site GCGGCCGC (not destroyed); 3′ cloning site GGCGCGCC (not destroyed)
  Sequencing primers: 5′ ATTTAGGTGACACTATAG; 3′ CGTCGCACTCCATCACGGTG
Resource information
  A portion of this plasmid was derived from a plasmid made by: synthesis by ThermoFisher
Terms and licenses: Academic/Nonprofit Terms; Industry Terms: Not Available to Industry
Depositor comments: Some plasmids in this collection may have an IS4-like element ISVsa5 family transposase upstream of the CMV promoter.
How to cite: pD649-HAsp-SEMA6A-COMP5AP-AviTag-9xHis was a gift from Chris Garcia (Addgene plasmid # 157496 ; http://n2t.net/addgene:157496 ; RRID:Addgene_157496)
