>Addgene plasmid #157496 | pD649-HAsp-SEMA6A-COMP5AP-AviTag-9xHis | depositor partial sequence | sequence record 304102 | insert (extracellular domain)
GGATTTCCTGAGGATAGCGAGCCTATCAGCATCAGCCACGGCAACTACACCAAGCAGTACCCCGTGTTCG
TGGGCCACAAGCCTGGCAGAAACACCACACAGAGACACCGGCTGGACATCCAGATGATCATGATTATGAA
CGGCACCCTGTATATCGCCGCCAGGGACCACATCTACACCGTGGACATCGATACCAGCCACACCGAGGAA
ATCTACTGCAGCAAGAAGCTGACCTGGAAGTCCAGACAGGCCGACGTGGACACCTGTCGGATGAAGGGCA
AGCACAAGGACGAGTGCCACAACTTCATCAAGGTGCTGCTGAAGAAGAACGACGACGCCCTGTTCGTGTG
CGGCACCAACGCCTTCAATCCCAGCTGCCGGAACTACAAGATGGACACCCTGGAACCTTTCGGCGACGAG
TTCAGCGGCATGGCCAGATGTCCTTACGATGCCAAGCACGCCAACGTGGCCCTGTTTGCCGATGGCAAGC
TGTACTCTGCTACCGTGACCGACTTCCTGGCCATCGACGCCGTGATCTACAGAAGCCTGGGCGAGAGCCC
TACACTGAGAACCGTGAAGCACGACAGCAAGTGGCTGAAAGAACCCTACTTTGTGCAGGCCGTGGACTAC
GGCGACTACATCTACTTTTTCTTCCGGGAAATCGCCGTCGAGTACAACACCATGGGCAAAGTGGTGTTCC
CCAGAGTGGCCCAAGTGTGCAAGAACGATATGGGCGGCTCTCAGCGCGTGCTGGAAAAGCAGTGGACCAG
CTTCCTGAAGGCCCGGCTGAATTGCTCTGTGCCTGGCGACAGCCACTTCTACTTCAACATCCTGCAGGCT
GTGACCGACGTGATCAGAATCAACGGCAGAGATGTGGTGCTGGCCACCTTCAGCACCCCTTACAATAGCA
TCCCTGGCAGCGCCGTGTGCGCCTACGATATGCTGGATATCGCCAGCGTGTTCACCGGCAGATTCAAAGA
GCAGAAGTCCCCTGACAGCACCTGGACACCAGTGCCTGATGAGAGAGTGCCCAAGCCTAGACCTGGCTGT
TGTGCCGGATCTAGCAGCCTGGAAAGATACGCCACCAGCAACGAGTTCCCCGACGACACCCTGAATTTCA
TCAAGACACACCCTCTGATGGACGAGGCCGTGCCTAGCATCTTCAACAGACCCTGGTTCCTGAGAACCAT
GGTCCGATACCGGCTGACCAAGATCGCCGTGGATACAGCCGCTGGACCCTACCAGAATCACACCGTGGTC
TTTCTGGGCAGCGAGAAGGGAATCATCCTGAAGTTTCTGGCCCGGATCGGCAACAGCGGCTTTCTGAACG
ATAGCCTGTTCCTGGAAGAGATGAGCGTGTACAACTCCGAGAAGTGCAGCTACGACGGCGTGGAAGATAA
GCGGATCATGGGCATGCAGCTGGACAGAGCCAGCAGCTCTCTGTACGTGGCCTTCTCCACCTGTGTGATT
AAGGTGCCCCTGGGCAGATGCGAGAGATACGGCAAGTGCAAGAAAACCTGCATTGCCAGCAGGGACCCCT
ACTGCGGCTGGATCAAAGAAGGCGGAGCCTGCTCTCATCTGAGCCCCAATAGCAGACTGACCTTCGAGCA
GGACATCGAGAGAGGCAATACCGACGGCCTGGGAGACTGCCACAATTCCTTTGTGGCCCTGAACGGCCAC
TCAAGCAGCCTGCTGCCTAGCACCACAACCAGCGATAGCACAGCCCAAGAGGGCTACGAAAGCAGAGGCG
GCATGCTGGACTGGAAGCACCTCCTGGATAGCCCCGATAGCACCGATCCTCTGGGAGCCGTGTCTAGCCA
CAACCACCAGGACAAGAAGGGCGTCATCAGAGAGAGCTACCTGAAGGGCCACGATCAGCTGGTGCCTGTG
ACA
